>Addgene plasmid #183613 | attB53-Pac-TRE-3xFlag-Neurog1-attB53 | addgene full sequence | sequence record 361602 | Addgene NGS Result
AGCAAAAGGCCAGCAAAAGGCCAGGAACCGTAAAAAGGCCGCGTTGCTGGCGTTTTTCCATAGGCTCCGC
CCCCCTGACGAGCATCACAAAAATCGACGCTCAAGTCAGAGGTGGCGAAACCCGACAGGACTATAAAGAT
ACCAGGCGTTTCCCCCTGGAAGCTCCCTCGTGCGCTCTCCTGTTCCGACCCTGCCGCTTACCGGATACCT
GTCCGCCTTTCTCCCTTCGGGAAGCGTGGCGCTTTCTCATAGCTCACGCTGTAGGTATCTCAGTTCGGTG
TAGGTCGTTCGCTCCAAGCTGGGCTGTGTGCACGAACCCCCCGTTCAGCCCGACCGCTGCGCCTTATCCG
GTAACTATCGTCTTGAGTCCAACCCGGTAAGACACGACTTATCGCCACTGGCAGCAGCCACTGGTAACAG
GATTAGCAGAGCGAGGTATGTAGGCGGTGCTACAGAGTTCTTGAAGTGGTGGCCTAACTACGGCTACACT
AGAAGAACAGTATTTGGTATCTGCGCTCTGCTGAAGCCAGTTACCTTCGGAAAAAGAGTTGGTAGCTCTT
GATCCGGCAAACAAACCACCGCTGGTAGCGGTGGTTTTTTTGTTTGCAAGCAGCAGATTACGCGCAGAAA
AAAAGGATCTCAAGAAGATCCTTTGATCTTTTCTACGGGGTCTGACGCTCAGTGGAACGGGGCCCAATCT
GAATAATGTTACAACCAATTAACCAATTCTGATTAGAAAAACTCATCGAGCATCAAATGAAACTGCAATT
TATTCATATCAGGATTATCAATACCATATTTTTGAAAAAGCCGTTTCTGTAATGAAGGAGAAAACTCACC
GAGGCAGTTCCATAGGATGGCAAGATCCTGGTATCGGTCTGCGATTCCGACTCGTCCAACATCAATACAA
CCTATTAATTTCCCCTCGTCAAAAATAAGGTTATCAAGTGAGAAATCACCATGAGTGACGACTGAATCCG
GTGAGAATGGCAAAAGTTTATGCATTTCTTTCCAGACTTGTTCAACAGGCCAGCCATTACGCTCGTCATC
AAAATCACTCGCATCAACCAAACCGTTATTCATTCGTGATTGCGCCTGAGCGAGACGAAATACGCGATCG
CTGTTAAAAGGACAATTACAAACAGGAATCGAATGCAACCGGCGCAGGAACACTGCCAGCGCATCAACAA
TATTTTCACCTGAATCAGGATATTCTTCTAATACCTGGAATGCTGTTTTTCCGGGGATCGCAGTGGTGAG
TAACCATGCATCATCAGGAGTACGGATAAAATGCTTGATGGTCGGAAGAGGCATAAATTCCGTCAGCCAG
TTTAGTCTGACCATCTCATCTGTAACATCATTGGCAACGCTACCTTTGCCATGTTTCAGAAACAACTCTG
GCGCATCGGGCTTCCCATACAAGCGATAGATTGTCGCACCTGATTGCCCGACATTATCGCGAGCCCATTT
ATACCCATATAAATCAGCATCCATGTTGGAATTTAATCGCGGCCTCGACGTTTCCCGTTGAATATGGCTC
ATAACACCCCTTGTATTACTGTTTATGTAAGCAGACAGTTTTATTGTTCATGATGATATATTTTTATCTT
GTGCAATGTAACATCAGAGATTTTGAGACACGGGCCAGAGCTGCAGCTGGATGGCAAATAATGATTTTAT
TTTGACTGATAGTGACCTGTTCGTTGCAACAAATTGATAAGCAATGCTTTCTTATAATGCCAACTTTGTA
CAAGAAAGCTGGGTCTAGATTAATGCGCAGTGGAGTACGCGCCCGGGGAGCCCAAGGGCACGCCCTGGCA
CCCGCACCGCGGCACGATATCGAATTCCGTCTCGGAGCACTGGCGCGCCTTCGAATCGATATGTCGAGTT
TACTCCCTATCAGTGATAGAGAACGTATGTCGAGTTTACTCCCTATCAGTGATAGAGAACGATGTCGAGT
TTACTCCCTATCAGTGATAGAGAACGTATGTCGAGTTTACTCCCTATCAGTGATAGAGAACGTATGTCGA
GTTTACTCCCTATCAGTGATAGAGAACGTATGTCGAGTTTATCCCTATCAGTGATAGAGAACGTATGTCG
AGTTTACTCCCTATCAGTGATAGAGAACGTATGTCGAGGTAGGCGTGTACGGTGGGAGGCCTATATAAGC
AGAGCTCGTTTAGTGAACCGTCAGATCGCCTGGAGACATATGGCCGCCACCATGGACTACAAAGACCATG
ACGGTGATTATAAAGATCATGATATCGATTACAAGGATGACGATGACAAGACAGGTAGTACAGGTAGTAT
GCCTGCCCCTTTGGAGACCTGCATCTCTGATCTCGACTGCTCCAGCAGCAACAGCAGCAGCGACCTGTCC
AGCTTCCTCACCGACGAGGAGGACTGTGCCAGGCTACAGCCCCTAGCCTCCACCTCGGGGCTGTCCGTGC
CAGCCCGGAGGAGCGCTCCCGCCCTCTCCGGGGCATCGAATGTTCCCGGTGCCCAGGACGAAGAGCAGGA
ACGGCGGAGGCGGCGAGGTCGCGCTCGGGTGCGGTCCGAGGCTCTGCTGCACTCCCTGCGGAGGAGTCGT
CGCGTCAAAGCCAACGATCGCGAGCGCAACCGCATGCACAACCTCAACGCTGCGCTGGACGCCTTGCGCA
GCGTGCTGCCCTCGTTCCCCGACGACACCAAGCTCACCAAGATTGAGACGCTGCGCTTCGCCTACAACTA
CATCTGGGCCCTGGCTGAGACACTGCGCCTGGCAGATCAAGGGCTCCCCGGGGGCAGTGCCCGGGAGCGC
CTCCTGCCTCCGCAGTGTGTCCCCTGTCTGCCCGGGCCCCCGAGCCCGGCCAGCGACACTGAGTCCTGGG
GTTCCGGGGCCGCTGCCTCCCCCTGCGCCACTGTGGCATCACCACTCTCTGACCCCAGTAGTCCCTCGGC
TTCAGAAGACTTCACCTATGGCCCGGGCGATCCCCTTTTCTCCTTTCCTGGCCTGCCCAAAGACCTGCTC
CACACGACGCCCTGTTTCATCCCATACCACTAGCAATTGTTGTTGTTAACTTGTTTATTGCAGCTTATAA
TGGTTACAAATAAAGCAATAGCATCACAAATTTCACAAATAAAGCATTTTTTTCACTGCATTCTAGTTGT
GGTTTGTCCAAACTCATCAATGTATCTTATCATGTCTGCGGATCCGATATCAGAAGCCATAGAGCCCACC
GCATCCCCAGCATGCCTGCTATTGTCTTCCCAATCCTCCCCCTTGCTGTCCTGCCCCACCCCACCCCCCA
GAATAGAATGACACCTACTCAGACAATGCGATGCAATTTCCTCATTTTATTAGGAAAGGACAGTGGGAGT
GGCACCTTCCAGGGTCAAGGAAGGCACGGGGGAGGGGCAAACAACAGATGGCTGGCAACTAGAAGGCACA
GTCGAGGCTGATCAGCGAGCTCTAGATCATCGATGCATGGGGTCGTGCGCTCCTTTCGGTCGGGCGCTGC
GGGTCGTGGGGCGGGCGTCAGGCACCGGGCTTGCGGGTCATGCACCAGGTGCGCGGTCCTTCGGGCACCT
CGACGTCGGCGGTGACGGTGAAGCCGAGCCGCTCGTAGAAGGGGAGGTTGCGGGGCGCGGAGGTCTCCAG
GAAGGCGGGCACCCCGGCGCGCTCGGCCGCCTCCACTCCGGGGAGCACGACGGCGCTGCCCAGACCCTTG
CCCTGGTGGTCGGGCGAGACGCCGACGGTGGCCAGGAACCACGCGGGCTCCTTGGGCCGGTGCGGCGCCA
GGAGGCCTTCCATCTGTTGCTGCGCGGCCAGCCGGGAACCGCTCAACTCGGCCATGCGCGGGCCGATCTC
GGCGAACACCGCCCCCGCTTCGACGCTCTCCGGCGTGGTCCAGACCGCCACCGCGGCGCCGTCGTCCGCG
ACCCACACCTTGCCGATGTCGAGCCCGACGCGCGTGAGGAAGAGTTCTTGCAGCTCGGTGACCCGCTCGA
TGTGGCGGTCCGGATCGACGGTGTGGCGCGTGGCGGGGTAGTCGGCGAACGCGGCGGCGAGGGTGCGTAC
GGCCCTGGGGACGTCGTCGCGGGTGGCGAGGCGCACCGTGGGCTTGTACTCGGTCATGGTGGCGGCGTGG
TGGAGTACGCGCCCGGGGAGCCCAAGGGCACGCCCTGGCACCCGCACCGCGGAGATCTCCCGATCCGTCG
CCAGCCTGCTTTTTTGTACAAAGTTGGCATTATAAAAAAGCATTGCTTATCAATTTGTTGCAACGAACAG
GTCACTATCAGTCAAAATAAAATCATTATTTGGGGCCCGAGCTTAAGTAACTAACTAACAGGAAGAGTTT
GTAGAAACGCAAAAAGGCCATCCGTCAGGATGGCCTTCTGCTTAGTTTGATGCCTGGCAGTTTATGGCGG
GCGTCCTGCCCGCCACCCTCCGGGCCGTTGCTTCACAACGTTCAAATCCGCTCCCGGCGGATTTGTCCTA
CTCAGGAGAGCGTTCACCGACAAACAACAGATAAAACGAAAGGCCCAGTCTTCCGACTGAGCCTTTCGTT
TTATTTGATGCCTGGCAGTTCCCTACTCTCGCTTAGTAGTTAGACGTCCCCGAGATCCATGCTAGCGGTA
ATACGGTTATCCACAGAATCAGGGGATAACGCAGGAAAGAACATGTG
Features (pLannotate 1.2.2; 15 found; start..end, strand, type, name):
     55..643     -  rep_origin     ori: high-copy-number ColE1/pMB1/pBR322/pUC origin of replication
    733..1542    -  CDS            KanR: aminoglycoside phosphotransferase; aph(3')-Ia; confers resistance to kanamycin in bacteria or G418 (Geneticin®) in eukaryotes
   1665..1764    +  protein_bind   attL2: mutant version of attL; recombination site for the Gateway® LR reaction LR Clonase™
   1788..1821    -  protein_bind   attB: minimal attB site for the φC31 integrase (Groth et al., 2000) phage φC31 integrase
   1886..2200    +  promoter       tight TRE promoter: Tet-responsive promoter PTight, consisting of seven tet operator sequences followed by the minimal CMV promoter
   2225..2290    +  CDS            3xFLAG: three tandem FLAG® epitope tags, followed by an enterokinase cleavage site
   2309..3040    +  CDS            Neurog1: NGN1_MOUSE - Also known as Ath4c, Neurod3, Ngn, Ngn1. Experimental evidence at protein level: Swiss-Prot protein existence level 1. Acts as a transcriptional regulator. Involved in the initiation of neuronal differentiation. Activates transcription by binding to the E box (5'-CANNTG-3'). Associates with chromatin to enhancer regulatory elements in genes encoding key transcriptional regulators of neurogenesis. From Mus musculus (Mouse).
   3058..3179    +  polyA_signal   SV40 poly(A) signal: SV40 polyadenylation signal
   3207..3431    -  polyA_signal   bGH poly(A) signal: bovine growth hormone polyadenylation signal
   3518..4117    -  CDS            PuroR: puromycin N-acetyltransferase; pac from Streptomyces alboniger; confers resistance to puromycin
   4138..4171    -  protein_bind   attB: minimal attB site for the φC31 integrase (Groth et al., 2000) phage φC31 integrase
   4203..4302    -  protein_bind   attL1: mutant version of attL; recombination site for the Gateway® LR reaction LR Clonase™
   4352..4379    -  terminator     rrnB T2 terminator: transcription terminator T2 from the E. coli rrnB gene
   4511..4554    +  terminator     rrnB T1 terminator: Escherichia coli rrnB; transcription terminator T1 from the E. coli rrnB gene
   4614..4667    -  rep_origin     RSF ori (fragment): Plasmids containing the RSF 1030 origin of replication can be propagated in E. coli cells that contain additional plasmids with compatible origins.
