[The description below was written by a language model from this plasmid's Addgene catalogue record and pLannotate feature annotations shown in this document.]
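Description:
attB53-Pac-TRE-3xFlag-Neurog1-attB53 is a 4,667 bp donor plasmid for recombinase-mediated cassette exchange (RMCE) in mammalian cells, derived from the matching attB53-Pac-TRE-mCherry-attB53 vector by replacing the reporter with mouse Neurog1 between retained NdeI and MfeI sites. It is propagated in E. coli as a high-copy plasmid on a ColE1/pUC-type origin with kanamycin selection. The annotated attL1 and attL2 sites and rrnB T1/T2 terminators suggest a Gateway entry-type backbone, and the short RSF ori fragment at the end of the record is probably part of the same origin region rather than a second replicon.

The exchangeable unit is bounded by two minimal φC31 integrase attB sites and holds two divergently terminated cassettes. One is a tight Tet-responsive promoter (seven tet operators upstream of a minimal CMV promoter) driving N-terminally 3xFLAG-tagged Neurog1, a bHLH transcription factor that initiates neuronal differentiation, followed by an SV40 polyadenylation signal. The other, on the opposite strand, is the puromycin N-acetyltransferase gene (pac) with a bGH polyadenylation signal. No promoter is annotated upstream of pac, so puromycin resistance may depend on a promoter supplied at the landing site, although the record does not state this.

The plasmid is designed to swap its cargo into an attP50-flanked landing pad created by a companion ROSA26-targeting vector carrying Neo and nuclear mKate2. Successful exchange can be selected with puromycin. Once integrated, Neurog1 expression depends on a tetracycline-type transactivator binding the TRE. The associated publication describes synthetic Notch pluripotent cell lines for monitoring and manipulating cell–cell interactions.
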