Addgene plasmid #183613: attB53-Pac-TRE-3xFlag-Neurog1-attB53
Purpose: RMCE vector to shuttle puromycin resistance and TRE-3xFlag-Neurog1 cassettes into attP50-flanked landing pad. Designed for use with pmROSA26-attP50-Neo-mKate2-3xNLS-attP50 vector (Addgene 183609).
Depositing lab: Sally Lowell. Depositing organization: University of Edinburgh. Publication: SyNPL: Synthetic notch pluripotent cell lines to monitor and manipulate cell interactions in vitro and in vivo. Malaguti M, Migueles RP, Annoh J, Sadurska D, Blin G, Lowell S. Development. 2022 May 26. pii: 275525. doi: 10.1242/dev.200226. PubMed 35616331.
Backbone
  Vector backbone: attB53-Pac-TRE-mCherry-attB53 (Addgene 183611)
  Backbone size w/o insert (bp): 3830
  Total vector size (bp): 4667
  Vector type: Mammalian Expression ; RMCE
  Selectable markers: Puromycin
Growth in bacteria
  Bacterial resistance: Kanamycin, 50 μg/mL
  Growth temperature: 37°C
  Growth strain: DH5alpha
  Copy number: High Copy
Gene/Insert
  Gene/Insert name: Neurog1 (alt name: Ngn1)
  Species: M. musculus (mouse)
  Insert size (bp): 837
  GenBank ID: NM_010896.3
  Entrez Gene: Neurog1 (a.k.a. AKA, Math4C, Neurod3, bHLHa6, ngn1)
  Promoter: TRE
  Tag / fusion protein: 3xFlag (N terminal on insert)
  Cloning method: Restriction Enzyme; 5′ cloning site NdeI (not destroyed); 3′ cloning site MfeI (not destroyed)
  Sequencing primers: 5′ CGTTTCCCGTTGAATATGGCTC; 3′ GAAATTTGTGATGCTATTGC
Terms and licenses: Academic/Nonprofit Terms; Industry Terms: Not Available to Industry
How to cite: attB53-Pac-TRE-3xFlag-Neurog1-attB53 was a gift from Sally Lowell (Addgene plasmid # 183613 ; http://n2t.net/addgene:183613 ; RRID:Addgene_183613)
